>Addgene plasmid #81837 | pDONR223_WBSCR17_WT | addgene full sequence | sequence record 168701 | Addgene NGS Result
GGCAGTTCCCTACTCTCGCGTTAACGCTAGCATGGATGTTTTCCCAGTCACGACGTTGTAAAACGACGGC
CAGTCTTAAGCTCGGGCCCCAAATAATGATTTTATTTTGACTGATAGTGACCTGTTCGTTGCAACAAATT
GATGAGCAATGCTTTTTTATAATGCCAACTTTGTACAAAAAAGTTGGCACCATGGCTTCACTGAGAAGAG
TCAAAGTGCTGTTGGTGTTGAACTTGATCGCGGTAGCCGGCTTCGTGCTCTTCCTGGCCAAGTGCCGGCC
CATCGCGGTGCGCAGCGGAGACGCCTTCCACGAGATCCGGCCGCGCGCCGAGGTGGCCAACCTCAGCGCG
CACAGCGCCAGCCCCATCCAGGATGCGGTCCTGAAGCGCCTGTCGCTGCTGGAGGACATCGTGTACCGGC
AGCTGAATGGCTTATCCAAATCCCTTGGGCTCATTGAAGGTTATGGTGGGCGGGGTAAAGGGGGCCTTCC
GGCTACTCTTTCCCCGGCTGAAGAAGAAAAGGCTAAGGGACCCCATGAGAAGTATGGCTACAATTCATAC
CTCAGTGAAAAAATTTCACTGGACCGTTCCATTCCGGATTATCGTCCCACCAAGTGTAAGGAGCTCAAGT
ACTCCAAGGACCTGCCCCAGATATCCATCATATTCATCTTCGTGAACGAGGCCCTGTCGGTGATCCTGCG
GTCCGTGCACAGTGCCGTCAATCACACGCCCACACACCTGCTGAAGGAAATCATTCTGGTGGATGACAAC
AGCGACGAAGAGGAGCTGAAGGTCCCCCTAGAGGAGTATGTCCACAAACGCTACCCCGGGCTGGTGAAGG
TGGTAAGAAATCAGAAGAGGGAAGGCCTGATCCGCGCTCGCATTGAGGGCTGGAAGGTGGCTACCGGGCA
GGTCACTGGCTTCTTTGATGCCCACGTGGAATTCACCGCTGGCTGGGCTGAGCCGGTTCTATCCCGCATC
CAGGAAAACCGGAAGCGTGTGATCCTCCCCTCCATTGACAACATCAAACAGGACAACTTTGAGGTGCAGC
GGTACGAGAACTCGGCCCACGGGTACAGCTGGGAGCTGTGGTGCATGTACATCAGCCCCCCAAAAGACTG
GTGGGACGCCGGAGACCCTTCTCTCCCCATCAGGACCCCAGCCATGATAGGCTGCTCGTTCGTGGTCAAC
AGGAAGTTCTTCGGTGAAATTGGTCTTCTGGATCCTGGCATGGATGTATACGGAGGAGAAAATATTGAAC
TGGGAATCAAGGTATGGCTCTGTGGGGGCAGCATGGAGGTCCTTCCTTGCTCACGGGTGGCCCACATTGA
GCGGAAGAAGAAGCCATATAATAGCAACATTGGCTTCTACACCAAGAGGAATGCTCTTCGCGTTGCTGAG
GTCTGGATGGACGATTACAAGTCTCATGTGTACATAGCGTGGAACCTGCCGCTGGAGAATCCGGGAATTG
ACATCGGTGATGTCTCCGAAAGAAGAGCATTAAGGAAAAGTTTAAAGTGTAAGAATTTCCAGTGGTACCT
GGACCATGTTTACCCAGAAATGAGAAGATACAATAATACCGTTGCTTACGGGGAGCTTCGCAACAACAAG
GCAAAAGACGTCTGCTTGGACCAGGGGCCGCTGGAGAACCACACAGCAATATTGTATCCGTGCCATGGCT
GGGGACCACAGCTTGCCCGCTACACCAAGGAAGGCTTCCTGCACTTGGGTGCCCTGGGGACCACCACACT
CCTCCCCGACACCCGCTGCCTGGTGGACAACTCCAAGAGTCGGCTGCCCCAGCTCCTGGACTGCGACAAG
GTCAAGAGCAGCCTGTACAAGCGCTGGAACTTCATCCAGAATGGAGCCATCATGAACAAGGGCACGGGAC
GCTGCCTGGAGGTGGAGAACCGGGGCCTGGCTGGCATCGACCTCATCCTCCGCAGCTGCACAGGTCAGAG
GTGGACCATTAAGAACTCCATCAAGTGATTGCCAACTTTCTTGTACAAAGTTGGCATTATAAGAAAGCAT
TGCTTATCAATTTGTTGCAACGAACAGGTCACTATCAGTCAAAATAAAATCATTATTTGCCATCCAGCTG
ATATCCCCTATAGTGAGTCGTATTACATGGTCATAGCTGTTTCCTGGCAGCTCTGGCCCGTGTCTCAAAA
TCTCTGATGTTACATTGCACAAGATAAAAATATATCATCATGCCTCCTCTAGACCAGCCAGGACAGAAAT
GCCTCGACTTCGCTGCTACCCAAGGTTGCCGGGTGACGCACACCGTGGAAACGGATGAAGGCACGAACCC
AGTGGACATAAGCCTGTTCGGTTCGTAAGCTGTAATGCAAGTAGCGTATGCGCTCACGCAACTGGTCCAG
AACCTTGACCGAACGCAGCGGTGGTAACGGCGCAGTGGCGGTTTTCATGGCTTGTTATGACTGTTTTTTT
GGGGTACAGTCTATGCCTCGGGCATCCAAGCAGCAAGCGCGTTACGCCGTGGGTCGATGTTTGATGTTAT
GGAGCAGCAACGATGTTACGCAGCAGGGCAGTCGCCCTAAAACAAAGTTAAACATTATGAGGGAAGCGGT
GATCGCCGAAGTATCGACTCAACTATCAGAGGTAGTTGGCGTCATCGAGCGCCATCTCGAACCGACGTTG
CTGGCCGTACATTTGTACGGCTCCGCAGTGGATGGCGGCCTGAAGCCACACAGTGATATTGATTTGCTGG
TTACGGTGACCGTAAGGCTTGATGAAACAACGCGGCGAGCTTTGATCAACGACCTTTTGGAAACTTCGGC
TTCCCCTGGAGAGAGCGAGATTCTCCGCGCTGTAGAAGTCACCATTGTTGTGCACGACGACATCATTCCG
TGGCGTTATCCAGCTAAGCGCGAACTGCAATTTGGAGAATGGCAGCGCAATGACATTCTTGCAGGTATCT
TCGAGCCAGCCACGATCGACATTGATCTGGCTATCTTGCTGACAAAAGCAAGAGAACATAGCGTTGCCTT
GGTAGGTCCAGCGGCGGAGGAACTCTTTGATCCGGTTCCTGAACAGGATCTATTTGAGGCGCTAAATGAA
ACCTTAACGCTATGGAACTCGCCGCCCGACTGGGCTGGCGATGAGCGAAATGTAGTGCTTACGTTGTCCC
GCATTTGGTACAGCGCAGTAACCGGCAAAATCGCGCCGAAGGATGTCGCTGCCGACTGGGCAATGGAGCG
CCTGCCGGCCCAGTATCAGCCCGTCATACTTGAAGCTAGACAGGCTTATCTTGGACAAGAAGAAGATCGC
TTGGCCTCGCGCGCAGATCAGTTGGAAGAATTTGTCCACTACGTGAAAGGCGAGATCACCAAGGTAGTCG
GCAAATAACCCTCGAGCCACCCATGACCAAAATCCCTTAACGTGAGTTACGCGTCGTTCCACTGAGCGTC
AGACCCCGTAGAAAAGATCAAAGGATCTTCTTGAGATCCTTTTTTTCTGCGCGTAATCTGCTGCTTGCAA
ACAAAAAAACCACCGCTACCAGCGGTGGTTTGTTTGCCGGATCAAGAGCTACCAACTCTTTTTCCGAAGG
TAACTGGCTTCAGCAGAGCGCAGATACCAAATACTGTTCTTCTAGTGTAGCCGTAGTTAGGCCACCACTT
CAAGAACTCTGTAGCACCGCCTACATACCTCGCTCTGCTAATCCTGTTACCAGTGGCTGCTGCCAGTGGC
GATAAGTCGTGTCTTACCGGGTTGGACTCAAGACGATAGTTACCGGATAAGGCGCAGCGGTCGGGCTGAA
CGGGGGGTTCGTGCACACAGCCCAGCTTGGAGCGAACGACCTACACCGAACTGAGATACCTACAGCGTGA
GCTATGAGAAAGCGCCACGCTTCCCGAAGGGAGAAAGGCGGACAGGTATCCGGTAAGCGGCAGGGTCGGA
ACAGGAGAGCGCACGAGGGAGCTTCCAGGGGGAAACGCCTGGTATCTTTATAGTCCTGTCGGGTTTCGCC
ACCTCTGACTTGAGCGTCGATTTTTGTGATGCTCGTCAGGGGGGCGGAGCCTATGGAAAAACGCCAGCAA
CGCGGCCTTTTTACGGTTCCTGGCCTTTTGCTGGCCTTTTGCTCACATGTTCTTTCCTGCGTTATCCCCT
GATTCTGTGGATAACCGTATTACCGCCTTTGAGTGAGCTGATACCGCTCGCCGCAGCCGAACGACCGAGC
GCAGCGAGTCAGTGAGCGAGGAAGCGGAAGAGCGCCCAATACGCAAACCGCCTCTCCCCGCGCGTTGGCC
GATTCATTAATGCAGCTGGCACGACAGGTTTCCCGACTGGAAAGCGGGCAGTGAGCGCAACGCAATTAAT
ACGCGTACCGCTAGCCAGGAAGAGTTTGTAGAAACGCAAAAAGGCCATCCGTCAGGATGGCCTTCTGCTT
AGTTTGATGCCTGGCAGTTTATGGCGGGCGTCCTGCCCGCCACCCTCCGGGCCGTTGCTTCACAACGTTC
AAATCCGCTCCCGGCGGATTTGTCCTACTCAGGAGAGCGTTCACCGACAAACAACAGATAAAACGAAAGG
CCCAGTCTTCCGACTGAGCCTTTCGTTTTATTTGATGCCT
Features (pLannotate 1.2.2; 12 found; start..end, strand, type, name):
     38..74      -  CDS            lacZα (fragment): LacZα fragment of β-galactosidase; lacZ fragment
     91..186     +  protein_bind   attL3: mutant version of attL; recombination site for the Gateway® LR reaction LR Clonase™
    192..1985    +  CDS            GALNT17: GLT17_HUMAN - Also known as WBSCR17 From Homo sapiens (Human).
   1993..2088    -  protein_bind   attL3: mutant version of attL; recombination site for the Gateway® LR reaction LR Clonase™
   2107..2125    -  promoter       T7 promoter: promoter for bacteriophage T7 RNA polymerase
   2315..2338    +  promoter       Pc promoter (fragment): intI1 (promoter lies within the coding sequence); class 1 integron promoter
   2514..2570    +  CDS            GmR (fragment): gentamycin acetyltransferase; aacC1; confers resistance to gentamycin
   2577..3368    +  CDS            SmR: aminoglycoside adenylyltransferase (Murphy, 1985); aadA; confers resistance to spectinomycin and streptomycin
   3461..4049    +  rep_origin     ori: high-copy-number ColE1/pMB1/pBR322/pUC origin of replication
   4232..4324    +  CDS            lacI (fragment): lac repressor; lacI; The lac repressor binds to the lac operator to inhibit transcription in E. coli. This inhibition can be relieved by adding lactose or isopropyl-β-D-thiogalactopyranoside (IPTG).
   4379..4406    -  terminator     rrnB T2 terminator: transcription terminator T2 from the E. coli rrnB gene
   4538..4581    +  terminator     rrnB T1 terminator: Escherichia coli rrnB; transcription terminator T1 from the E. coli rrnB gene
