[The description below was written by a language model from this plasmid's Addgene catalogue record and pLannotate feature annotations shown in this document.]
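Description:
pDONR223_WBSCR17_WT is a Gateway entry clone built on the Invitrogen pDONR223 backbone and carrying the wild-type human WBSCR17 open reading frame, a gene now designated GALNT17 and also known under several GalNAc-transferase aliases. It is a purely bacterial shuttle plasmid, about 4.6 kb in the sequenced record. It replicates in E. coli from a high-copy ColE1/pUC-type origin and is selected with spectinomycin through the aadA (SmR) aminoglycoside adenylyltransferase gene. That gene appears to be driven by a fragment of a class 1 integron Pc promoter, with a residual piece of a gentamicin resistance gene lying just upstream. Short lacZα and lacI fragments and the rrnB T1 and T2 terminators are backbone remnants. The terminators help insulate the cloning region from read-through transcription.

The roughly 1.8 kb GALNT17 coding sequence sits between two attL recombination sites. The automated annotation labels both as attL3, although the record does not otherwise specify the site variants. These sites let LR Clonase transfer the ORF directionally into any compatible destination vector. The catalogue entry lists no promoter for the insert, so the gene is not meant to be expressed from this plasmid. The only nearby promoter is a T7 promoter located beyond the downstream attL site and annotated on the opposite strand. The clone is in the "closed" configuration, with a stop codon directly after the ORF, so destination vectors will yield native or N-terminally tagged protein rather than C-terminal fusions. The plasmid belongs to the Target Accelerator Plasmid Collection, which was created for systematic functional testing of cancer-associated alleles. As the wild-type clone, it presumably serves as the reference for comparison with variant alleles.
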