Addgene plasmid #81837: pDONR223_WBSCR17_WT
Purpose: Gateway Donor vector containing WBSCR17 , part of the Target Accelerator Plasmid Collection.
Depositing lab: Jesse Boehm & William Hahn & David Root. Depositing organization: Broad Institute. Publication: Systematic Functional Interrogation of Rare Cancer Variants Identifies Oncogenic Alleles. Kim E, Ilic N, Shrestha Y, Zou L, Kamburov A, Zhu C, Yang X, Lubonja R, Tran N, Nguyen C, Lawrence MS, Piccioni F, Bagul M, Doench JG, Chouinard CR, Wu X, Hogstrom L, Natoli T, Tamayo P, Horn H, Corsello SM, Lage K, Root DE, Subramanian A, Golub TR, Getz G, Boehm JS, Hahn WC. Cancer Discov. 2016 Jul;6(7):714-26. doi: 10.1158/2159-8290.CD-16-0160. Epub 2016 May 4. PubMed 27147599.
Backbone
  Vector backbone: pDONR223
  Backbone manufacturer: Invitrogen
  Backbone size w/o insert (bp): 2790
  Vector type: Gateway Entry vector
Growth in bacteria
  Bacterial resistance: Spectinomycin, 50 μg/mL
  Growth temperature: 37°C
  Growth strain: DH5alpha
  Copy number: High Copy
Gene/Insert
  Gene/Insert name: WBSCR17
  Species: H. sapiens (human)
  Mutation: WT
  GenBank ID: NM_022479.2
  Entrez Gene: GALNT17 (a.k.a. GALNACT17, GALNT16, GALNT20, GALNTL3, GalNAc-T17, GalNAc-T19, GalNAc-T5L, WBSCR17)
  Promoter: None
  Cloning method: Gateway Cloning
  Sequencing primers: 5′ M13pUC-fwd; 3′ M13-Rev
Terms and licenses: Academic/Nonprofit Terms; Industry Terms: Not Available to Industry
Depositor comments: Closed state: stop codon immediately follows insert
How to cite: pDONR223_WBSCR17_WT was a gift from Jesse Boehm & William Hahn & David Root (Addgene plasmid # 81837 ; http://n2t.net/addgene:81837 ; RRID:Addgene_81837)
