>Addgene plasmid #81837 | pDONR223_WBSCR17_WT | depositor partial sequence | sequence record 155156 | Insert sequence
ATGGCTTCACTGAGAAGAGTCAAAGTGCTGTTGGTGTTGAACTTGATCGCGGTAGCCGGCTTCGTGCTCT
TCCTGGCCAAGTGCCGGCCCATCGCGGTGCGCAGCGGAGACGCCTTCCACGAGATCCGGCCGCGCGCCGA
GGTGGCCAACCTCAGCGCGCACAGCGCCAGCCCCATCCAGGATGCGGTCCTGAAGCGCCTGTCGCTGCTG
GAGGACATCGTGTACCGGCAGCTGAATGGCTTATCCAAATCCCTTGGGCTCATTGAAGGTTATGGTGGGC
GGGGTAAAGGGGGCCTTCCGGCTACTCTTTCCCCGGCTGAAGAAGAAAAGGCTAAGGGACCCCATGAGAA
GTATGGCTACAATTCATACCTCAGTGAAAAAATTTCACTGGACCGTTCCATTCCGGATTATCGTCCCACC
AAGTGTAAGGAGCTCAAGTACTCCAAGGACCTGCCCCAGATATCCATCATATTCATCTTCGTGAACGAGG
CCCTGTCGGTGATCCTGCGGTCCGTGCACAGTGCCGTCAATCACACGCCCACACACCTGCTGAAGGAAAT
CATTCTGGTGGATGACAACAGCGACGAAGAGGAGCTGAAGGTCCCCCTAGAGGAGTATGTCCACAAACGC
TACCCCGGGCTGGTGAAGGTGGTAAGAAATCAGAAGAGGGAAGGCCTGATCCGCGCTCGCATTGAGGGCT
GGAAGGTGGCTACCGGGCAGGTCACTGGCTTCTTTGATGCCCACGTGGAATTCACCGCTGGCTGGGCTGA
GCCGGTTCTATCCCGCATCCAGGAAAACCGGAAGCGTGTGATCCTCCCCTCCATTGACAACATCAAACAG
GACAACTTTGAGGTGCAGCGGTACGAGAACTCGGCCCACGGGTACAGCTGGGAGCTGTGGTGCATGTACA
TCAGCCCCCCAAAAGACTGGTGGGACGCCGGAGACCCTTCTCTCCCCATCAGGACCCCAGCCATGATAGG
CTGCTCGTTCGTGGTCAACAGGAAGTTCTTCGGTGAAATTGGTCTTCTGGATCCTGGCATGGATGTATAC
GGAGGAGAAAATATTGAACTGGGAATCAAGGTATGGCTCTGTGGGGGCAGCATGGAGGTCCTTCCTTGCT
CACGGGTGGCCCACATTGAGCGGAAGAAGAAGCCATATAATAGCAACATTGGCTTCTACACCAAGAGGAA
TGCTCTTCGCGTTGCTGAGGTCTGGATGGACGATTACAAGTCTCATGTGTACATAGCGTGGAACCTGCCG
CTGGAGAATCCGGGAATTGACATCGGTGATGTCTCCGAAAGAAGAGCATTAAGGAAAAGTTTAAAGTGTA
AGAATTTCCAGTGGTACCTGGACCATGTTTACCCAGAAATGAGAAGATACAATAATACCGTTGCTTACGG
GGAGCTTCGCAACAACAAGGCAAAAGACGTCTGCTTGGACCAGGGGCCGCTGGAGAACCACACAGCAATA
TTGTATCCGTGCCATGGCTGGGGACCACAGCTTGCCCGCTACACCAAGGAAGGCTTCCTGCACTTGGGTG
CCCTGGGGACCACCACACTCCTCCCCGACACCCGCTGCCTGGTGGACAACTCCAAGAGTCGGCTGCCCCA
GCTCCTGGACTGCGACAAGGTCAAGAGCAGCCTGTACAAGCGCTGGAACTTCATCCAGAATGGAGCCATC
ATGAACAAGGGCACGGGACGCTGCCTGGAGGTGGAGAACCGGGGCCTGGCTGGCATCGACCTCATCCTCC
GCAGCTGCACAGGTCAGAGGTGGACCATTAAGAACTCCATCAAG
